Addgene plasmid #172849: pX330 _CRISPIE donor B8
Purpose: DRS-2 sgRNA expression under a U6 promotor and CRISPIE donor B8 (Zhong et al, eLife 2021), mEGFP translational phase (1-1), excised by DRS-1 or DRS-2 sgRNA (with SpCas9).
Depositing lab: Haining Zhong. Depositing organization: Oregon Health & Science University. Publication: High-fidelity, efficient, and reversible labeling of endogenous proteins using CRISPR-based designer exon insertion. Zhong H, Ceballos CC, Massengill CI, Muniak MA, Ma L, Qin M, Petrie SK, Mao T. Elife. 2021 Jun 8;10. pii: 64911. doi: 10.7554/eLife.64911. PubMed 34100715.
Backbone
  Vector backbone: pX330
  Backbone size w/o insert (bp): 8484
  Total vector size (bp): 4140
  Vector type: Mammalian Expression, CRISPR
Growth in bacteria
  Bacterial resistance: Ampicillin, 100 μg/mL
  Growth temperature: 37°C
  Growth strain: DH5alpha
  Copy number: High Copy
Gene/Insert
  Gene/Insert name: DRS-2 sgRNA and CRISPIE designer exon (phase 1-1) encoding mEGFP
Terms and licenses: Academic/Nonprofit Terms; Industry Terms: Not Available to Industry
How to cite: pX330 _CRISPIE donor B8 was a gift from Haining Zhong (Addgene plasmid # 172849 ; http://n2t.net/addgene:172849 ; RRID:Addgene_172849)
