[The description below was written by a language model from this plasmid's Addgene catalogue record and pLannotate feature annotations shown in this document.]
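Description:
pX330 _CRISPIE donor B8 is a mammalian CRISPR plasmid derived from pX330. It combines a guide RNA expression cassette with a donor module for CRISPIE, a CRISPR-based designer exon insertion method for labeling endogenous proteins. At about 4.1 kb it is much smaller than the listed 8.5 kb pX330 backbone, and the feature table shows no Cas9 coding sequence or Pol II promoter. SpCas9, which the record names as the required nuclease, therefore appears to be supplied from another source. The plasmid is maintained in E. coli through a high-copy ColE1/pUC-type origin and selected with ampicillin through the β-lactamase gene and its own promoter. An f1 phage origin and short rop and bom fragments are also annotated as backbone remnants.

The human U6 RNA polymerase III promoter drives an sgRNA built on the S. pyogenes guide scaffold, which the record identifies as DRS-2. A second, partial scaffold fragment lies just downstream. Nearby sits the donor, a designer exon encoding monomeric EGFP in translational phase (1-1), a frame designation intended to match the phase of the target intron so that the host reading frame is preserved once the exon is spliced in. No promoter is annotated for mEGFP, which fits a module meant to be expressed only after insertion into an endogenous gene. According to the record, the donor is excised from the plasmid by Cas9 guided by either DRS-1 or DRS-2 sgRNA, so the plasmid encodes a guide capable of releasing its own donor. The flanking cut sites and splice signals are not annotated in the feature table, and no guide against a genomic target is recorded.
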