Features (pLannotate 1.2.2; 11 found; start..end, strand, type, name):
    110..145     +  CDS            rop (fragment): Rop protein, which maintains plasmids at low copy number; rop
    247..296     +  misc_feature   bom (fragment): basis of mobility region from pBR322
    297..752     -  rep_origin     f1 ori (sequence partly withheld): f1 bacteriophage origin of replication; arrow indicates direction of (+) strand synthesis
    771..822     +  misc_feature   bom (fragment): basis of mobility region from pBR322
   1040..1756    -  CDS            mEGFP: mEGFP is a basic (constitutively fluorescent) green fluorescent protein published in 2002, derived from Aequorea victoria. It has moderate acid sensitivity.
   1976..2019    -  misc_RNA       gRNA scaffold (fragment): guide RNA scaffold for the Streptococcus pyogenes CRISPR/Cas9 system
   2026..2101    -  misc_RNA       gRNA scaffold: guide RNA scaffold for the Streptococcus pyogenes CRISPR/Cas9 system
   2130..2370    -  promoter       U6 promoter: RNA polymerase III promoter for human U6 snRNA
   2432..3020    -  rep_origin     ori: high-copy-number ColE1/pMB1/pBR322/pUC origin of replication
   3191..4051    -  CDS            AmpR: β-lactamase; bla; confers resistance to ampicillin, carbenicillin, and related antibiotics
   4052..15      -  promoter       AmpR promoter (across the origin): bla
>Addgene plasmid #172849 | pX330 _CRISPIE donor B8 | addgene full sequence | sequence record 340928 | Addgene NGS Result
AATAGGGGTTCCGCGCACATTTCCCCGAAAAGTGCCACCTGACGTCTAAGAAACCATTATTATCATGACA
TTAACCTATAAAAATAGGCGTATCACGAGGCCCTTTCGTCTCGCGCGTTTCGGTGATGACGGTGAAAACC
TCTGACACATGCAGCTCCCGGAGACGGTCACAGCTTGTCTGTAAGCGGATGCCGGGAGCAGACAAGCCCG
TCAGGGCGCGTCAGCGGGTGTTGGCGGGTGTCGGGGCTGGCTTAACTATGCGGCATCAGAGCAGATTGTA
CTGAGAGTGCACCATAAAATTGTAAACGTTAATATTTTGTTAAAATTCGCGTTAAATTTTTGTTAAATCA
GCTCATTTTTTAACCAATAGACCGAAATCGGCAAAATCCCTTATAAATCAAAAGAATAGCCCGAGATAGA
GT
[37 nt withheld, positions 423-459]
AAAGAACGTGGACTCCAACGTCAAAGG
[141 nt withheld, positions 487-627]
G
[46 nt withheld, positions 629-674]
A
[95 nt withheld, positions 676-770]
TATGCGGTGTGAAATACCGCACAGATGCGTAAGGAGAAAATACCGCATCAGGCGCCAAGCTTCCCCGGCT
ATGCTTGCCATACGCGATATCGACGCTTCCGAGTACGGTACAGGCAAGACCCCTCTTCCCACACCGGCCA
CACCCAGTAGAGCAGCTCCATCAAATCTCAGCACACCCTGTCCTCGGGGCTCACGGGACTGCCTGGCCTC
TCACCTGAGAAGCACTCAGAACCTGCGCTGCCTCCACCGCTGCCAGATCTGAGTCCGGACTTGTACAGCT
CGTCCATGCCGAGAGTGATCCCGGCGGCGGTCACGAACTCCAGCAGGACCATGTGATCGCGCTTCTCGTT
GGGGTCTTTGCTCAGCTTGGACTGGGTGCTCAGGTAGTGGTTGTCGGGCAGCAGCACGGGGCCGTCGCCG
ATGGGGGTGTTCTGCTGGTAGTGGTCGGCGAGCTGCACGCTGCCGTCCTCGATGTTGTGGCGGATCTTGA
AGTTCACCTTGATGCCGTTCTTCTGCTTGTCGGCCATGATATAGACGTTGTGGCTGTTGTAGTTGTACTC
CAGCTTGTGCCCCAGGATGTTGCCGTCCTCCTTGAAGTCGATGCCCTTCAGCTCGATGCGGTTCACCAGG
GTGTCGCCCTCGAACTTCACCTCGGCGCGGGTCTTGTAGTTGCCGTCGTCCTTGAAGAAGATGGTGCGCT
CCTGGACGTAGCCTTCGGGCATGGCGGACTTGAAGAAGTCGTGCTGCTTCATGTGGTCGGGGTAGCGGCT
GAAGCACTGCACGCCGTAGGTCAGGGTGGTCACGAGGGTGGGCCAGGGCACGGGCAGCTTGCCGGTGGTG
CAGATGAACTTCAGGGTCAGCTTGCCGTAGGTGGCATCGCCCTCGCCCTCGCCGGACACGCTGAACTTGT
GGCCGTTTACGTCGCCGTCCAGCTCGACCAGGATGGGCACCACCCCGGTGAACAGCTCCTCGCCCTTGCT
CACCATGGTGGCACCGGTTTCCTTCACTGTAAGACACAGTAAACCCACAACCTTAGACGTGGTCGATTCT
GCCTTCCACCCAGTTCTCCCACATCTCTAGCCTTCTCACCCTTCTGGAGCAATTTGCCTGTACCGTACTC
GGAAGCGTCGCGGCCGCCCCGGCTATGCTTGCCATACGCACTAGTTCTAGAGCCATTTGTCTGCAGAATT
GGCGCACGCGCTAAAAACGGACTAGCCTTATTTTAACTTGCTATTTCTAGCTCTAAAACAAAAAAGCACC
GACTCGGTGCCACTTTTTCAAGTTGATAACGGACTAGCCTTATTTTAACTTGCTATTTCTAGCTCTAAAA
CCGGCTATGCTTGCCATACGCGGTGTTTCGTCCTTTCCACAAGATATATAAAGCCAAGAAATCGAAATAC
TTTCAAGTTACGGTAAGCATATGATAGTCCATTTTAAAACATAATTTTAAAACTGCAAACTACCCAAGAA
ATTATTACTTTCTACGTCACGTATTTTGTACTAATATCTTTGTGTTTACAGTCAAATTAATTCCAATTAT
CTCTCTAACAGCCTTGTATCGTATATGCAAATATGAAGGAATCATGGGAAATAGGCCCTCACATGTGAGC
AAAAGGCCAGCAAAAGGCCAGGAACCGTAAAAAGGCCGCGTTGCTGGCGTTTTTCCATAGGCTCCGCCCC
CCTGACGAGCATCACAAAAATCGACGCTCAAGTCAGAGGTGGCGAAACCCGACAGGACTATAAAGATACC
AGGCGTTTCCCCCTGGAAGCTCCCTCGTGCGCTCTCCTGTTCCGACCCTGCCGCTTACCGGATACCTGTC
CGCCTTTCTCCCTTCGGGAAGCGTGGCGCTTTCTCATAGCTCACGCTGTAGGTATCTCAGTTCGGTGTAG
GTCGTTCGCTCCAAGCTGGGCTGTGTGCACGAACCCCCCGTTCAGCCCGACCGCTGCGCCTTATCCGGTA
ACTATCGTCTTGAGTCCAACCCGGTAAGACACGACTTATCGCCACTGGCAGCAGCCACTGGTAACAGGAT
TAGCAGAGCGAGGTATGTAGGCGGTGCTACAGAGTTCTTGAAGTGGTGGCCTAACTACGGCTACACTAGA
AGAACAGTATTTGGTATCTGCGCTCTGCTGAAGCCAGTTACCTTCGGAAAAAGAGTTGGTAGCTCTTGAT
CCGGCAAACAAACCACCGCTGGTAGCGGTGGTTTTTTTGTTTGCAAGCAGCAGATTACGCGCAGAAAAAA
AGGATCTCAAGAAGATCCTTTGATCTTTTCTACGGGGTCTGACGCTCAGTGGAACGAAAACTCACGTTAA
GGGATTTTGGTCATGAGATTATCAAAAAGGATCTTCACCTAGATCCTTTTAAATTAAAAATGAAGTTTTA
AATCAATCTAAAGTATATATGAGTAAACTTGGTCTGACAGTTACCAATGCTTAATCAGTGAGGCACCTAT
CTCAGCGATCTGTCTATTTCGTTCATCCATAGTTGCCTGACTCCCCGTCGTGTAGATAACTACGATACGG
GAGGGCTTACCATCTGGCCCCAGTGCTGCAATGATACCGCGGCTTCCACGCTCACCGGCTCCAGATTTAT
CAGCAATAAACCAGCCAGCCGGAAGGGCCGAGCGCAGAAGTGGTCCTGCAACTTTATCCGCCTCCATCCA
GTCTATTAATTGTTGCCGGGAAGCTAGAGTAAGTAGTTCGCCAGTTAATAGTTTGCGCAACGTTGTTGCC
ATTGCTACAGGCATCGTGGTGTCACGCTCGTCGTTTGGTATGGCTTCATTCAGCTCCGGTTCCCAACGAT
CAAGGCGAGTTACATGATCCCCCATGTTGTGCAAAAAAGCGGTTAGCTCCTTCGGTCCTCCGATCGTTGT
CAGAAGTAAGTTGGCCGCAGTGTTATCACTCATGGTTATGGCAGCACTGCATAATTCTCTTACTGTCATG
CCATCCGTAAGATGCTTTTCTGTGACTGGTGAGTACTCAACCAAGTCATTCTGAGAATAGTGTATGCGGC
GACCGAGTTGCTCTTGCCCGGCGTCAATACGGGATAATACCGCGCCACATAGCAGAACTTTAAAAGTGCT
CATCATTGGAAAACGTTCTTCGGGGCGAAAACTCTCAAGGATCTTACCGCTGTTGAGATCCAGTTCGATG
TAACCCACTCGTGCACCCAACTGATCTTCAGCATCTTTTACTTTCACCAGCGTTTCTGGGTGAGCAAAAA
CAGGAAGGCAAAATGCCGCAAAAAAGGGAATAAGGGCGACACGGAAATGTTGAATACTCATACTCTTCCT
TTTTCAATATTATTGAAGCATTTATCAGGGTTATTGTCTCATGAGCGGATACATATTTGAATGTATTTAG
AAAAATAAACA
